>Addgene plasmid #230380 | AiP13776 - pAAV-AiE0050m_3xC2-minBG-iCre-WPRE3-BGHpA (Alias: CN3776) | addgene full sequence | sequence record 462399 | Addgene NGS Result
CCTGCAGGCAGCTGCGCGCTCGCTCGCTCACTGAGGCCGCCCGGGCGTCGGGCGACCTTTGGTCGCCCGG
CCTCAGTGAGCGAGCGAGCGCGCAGAGAGGGAGTGGCCAACTCCATCACTAGGGGTTCCTGCGGCCGCAC
GCGTAGGCAACTTGTTAAAAATCTCAGTCAAACTTACATACTATATAGAACAGCATGGTGAATTTAGGGC
ACATGGATATAAAATGGAAGTTTCTTATTCAGTAGCAGCAACTTGTGGGCACAGGAGTTGGCAAAGATAA
AAATGTCCAAAGTCACAAATACAATGTATAGTTAGTCATAGGTGCTGTTATTTGCCTCAAAAAATAGACT
TTTATTTTGCCTTTCTTTTCTTTAACCACACTCAAAATTAGAGAACAGAGACAAAACCCAGCAGGAAATA
GGCAACTTGTTAAAAATCTCAGTCAAACTTACATACTATATAGAACAGCATGGTGAATTTAGGGCACATG
GATATAAAATGGAAGTTTCTTATTCAGTAGCAGCAACTTGTGGGCACAGGAGTTGGCAAAGATAAAAATG
TCCAAAGTCACAAATACAATGTATAGTTAGTCATAGGTGCTGTTATTTGCCTCAAAAAATAGACTTTTAT
TTTGCCTTTCTTTTCTTTAACCACACTCAAAATTAGAGAACAGAGACAAAACCCAGCAGGAAATAGGCAA
CTTGTTAAAAATCTCAGTCAAACTTACATACTATATAGAACAGCATGGTGAATTTAGGGCACATGGATAT
AAAATGGAAGTTTCTTATTCAGTAGCAGCAACTTGTGGGCACAGGAGTTGGCAAAGATAAAAATGTCCAA
AGTCACAAATACAATGTATAGTTAGTCATAGGTGCTGTTATTTGCCTCAAAAAATAGACTTTTATTTTGC
CTTTCTTTTCTTTAACCACACTCAAAATTAGAGAACAGAGACAAAACCCAGCAGGAAATGAGCTCGGGCT
GGGCATAAAAGTCAGGGCAGAGCCATCTATTGCTTACATTTGCTTCTGGGATCCAGATCTTTCGAAGCTA
GCACCATGGTGCCCAAGAAGAAGAGGAAAGTCTCCAACCTGCTGACTGTGCACCAAAACCTGCCTGCCCT
CCCTGTGGATGCCACCTCTGATGAAGTCAGGAAGAACCTGATGGACATGTTCAGGGACAGGCAGGCCTTC
TCTGAACACACCTGGAAGATGCTCCTGTCTGTGTGCAGATCCTGGGCTGCCTGGTGCAAGCTGAACAACA
GGAAATGGTTCCCTGCTGAACCTGAGGATGTGAGGGACTACCTCCTGTACCTGCAAGCCAGAGGCCTGGC
TGTGAAGACCATCCAACAGCACCTGGGCCAGCTCAACATGCTGCACAGGAGATCTGGCCTGCCTCGCCCT
TCTGACTCCAATGCTGTGTCCCTGGTGATGAGGAGAATCAGAAAGGAGAATGTGGATGCTGGGGAGAGAG
CCAAGCAGGCCCTGGCCTTTGAACGCACTGACTTTGACCAAGTCAGATCCCTGATGGAGAACTCTGACAG
ATGCCAGGACATCAGGAACCTGGCCTTCCTGGGCATTGCCTACAACACCCTGCTGCGCATTGCCGAAATT
GCCAGAATCAGAGTGAAGGACATCTCCCGCACCGATGGTGGGAGAATGCTGATCCACATTGGCAGGACCA
AGACCCTGGTGTCCACAGCTGGTGTGGAGAAGGCCCTGTCCCTGGGGGTTACCAAGCTGGTGGAGAGATG
GATCTCTGTGTCTGGTGTGGCTGATGACCCCAACAACTACCTGTTCTGCCGGGTCAGAAAGAATGGTGTG
GCTGCCCCTTCTGCCACCTCCCAACTGTCCACCCGGGCCCTGGAAGGGATCTTTGAGGCCACCCACCGCC
TGATCTATGGTGCCAAGGATGACTCTGGGCAGAGATACCTGGCCTGGTCTGGCCACTCTGCCAGAGTGGG
TGCTGCCAGGGACATGGCCAGGGCTGGTGTGTCCATCCCTGAAATCATGCAGGCTGGTGGCTGGACCAAT
GTGAACATTGTGATGAACTACATCAGAAACCTGGACTCTGAGACTGGGGCCATGGTGAGGCTGCTCGAGG
ATGGGGACTAATGAGGCGCGCCGCGGCCGCGAATTCGATATCATAATCAACCTCTGGATTACAAAATTTG
TGAAAGATTGACTGGTATTCTTAACTATGTTGCTCCTTTTACGCTATGTGGATACGCTGCTTTAATGCCT
TTGTATCATGCTATTGCTTCCCGTATGGCTTTCATTTTCTCCTCCTTGTATAAATCCTGGTTAGTTCTTG
CCACGGCGGAACTCATCGCCGCCTGCCTTGCCCGCTGCTGGACAGGGGCTCGGCTGTTGGGCACTGACAA
TTCCGTGGCTCGAGAGATCTTCGACTGTGCCTTCTAGTTGCCAGCCATCTGTTGTTTGCCCCTCCCCCGT
GCCTTCCTTGACCCTGGAAGGTGCCACTCCCACTGTCCTTTCCTAATAAAATGAGGAAATTGCATCGCAT
TGTCTGAGTAGGTGTCATTCTATTCTGGGGGGTGGGGTGGGGCAGGACAGCAAGGGGGAGGATTGGGAAG
ACAATAGCAGGCATGAGATCTCACGTGCGGACCGAGCGGCCGCAGGAACCCCTAGTGATGGAGTTGGCCA
CTCCCTCTCTGCGCGCTCGCTCGCTCACTGAGGCCGGGCGACCAAAGGTCGCCCGACGCCCGGGCTTTGC
CCGGGCGGCCTCAGTGAGCGAGCGAGCGCGCAGCTGCCTGCAGGGGCGCCTGATGCGGTATTTTCTCCTT
ACGCATCTGTGCGGTATTTCACACCGCATA
[95 nt withheld, positions 2831-2925]
T
[46 nt withheld, positions 2927-2972]
C
[141 nt withheld, positions 2974-3114]
CCTTTGACGTTGGAGTCCACGTTCTTT
[37 nt withheld, positions 3142-3178]
ACTCTATCTCGGGCTATTCTTTTGATTTATAAGGGATTTTGCCGATTTCGGTCTATTGGTTAAAAAATGA
GCTGATTTAACAAAAATTTAACGCGAATTTTAACAAAATATTAACGTTTACAATTTTATGGTGCACTCTC
AGTACAATCTGCTCTGATGCCGCATAGTTAAGCCAGCCCCGACACCCGCCAACACCCGCTGACGCGCCCT
GACGGGCTTGTCTGCTCCCGGCATCCGCTTACAGACAAGCTGTGACCGTCTCCGGGAGCTGCATGTGTCA
GAGGTTTTCACCGTCATCACCGAAACGCGCGAGACGAAAGGGCCTCGTGATACGCCTATTTTTATAGGTT
AATGTCATGATAATAATGGTTTCTTAGACGTCAGGTGGCACTTTTCGGGGAAATGTGCGCGGAACCCCTA
TTTGTTTATTTTTCTAAATACATTCAAATATGTATCCGCTCATGAGACAATAACCCTGATAAATGCTTCA
ATAATATTGAAAAAGGAAGAGTATGAGTATTCAACATTTCCGTGTCGCCCTTATTCCCTTTTTTGCGGCA
TTTTGCCTTCCTGTTTTTGCTCACCCAGAAACGCTGGTGAAAGTAAAAGATGCTGAAGATCAGTTGGGTG
CACGAGTGGGTTACATCGAACTGGATCTCAACAGCGGTAAGATCCTTGAGAGTTTTCGCCCCGAAGAACG
TTTTCCAATGATGAGCACTTTTAAAGTTCTGCTATGTGGCGCGGTATTATCCCGTATTGACGCCGGGCAA
GAGCAACTCGGTCGCCGCATACACTATTCTCAGAATGACTTGGTTGAGTACTCACCAGTCACAGAAAAGC
ATCTTACGGATGGCATGACAGTAAGAGAATTATGCAGTGCTGCCATAACCATGAGTGATAACACTGCGGC
CAACTTACTTCTGACAACGATCGGAGGACCGAAGGAGCTAACCGCTTTTTTGCACAACATGGGGGATCAT
GTAACTCGCCTTGATCGTTGGGAACCGGAGCTGAATGAAGCCATACCAAACGACGAGCGTGACACCACGA
TGCCTGTAGCAATGGCAACAACGTTGCGCAAACTATTAACTGGCGAACTACTTACTCTAGCTTCCCGGCA
ACAATTAATAGACTGGATGGAGGCGGATAAAGTTGCAGGACCACTTCTGCGCTCGGCCCTTCCGGCTGGC
TGGTTTATTGCTGATAAATCTGGAGCCGGTGAGCGTGGGTCTCGCGGTATCATTGCAGCACTGGGGCCAG
ATGGTAAGCCCTCCCGTATCGTAGTTATCTACACGACGGGGAGTCAGGCAACTATGGATGAACGAAATAG
ACAGATCGCTGAGATAGGTGCCTCACTGATTAAGCATTGGTAACTGTCAGACCAAGTTTACTCATATATA
CTTTAGATTGATTTAAAACTTCATTTTTAATTTAAAAGGATCTAGGTGAAGATCCTTTTTGATAATCTCA
TGACCAAAATCCCTTAACGTGAGTTTTCGTTCCACTGAGCGTCAGACCCCGTAGAAAAGATCAAAGGATC
TTCTTGAGATCCTTTTTTTCTGCGCGTAATCTGCTGCTTGCAAACAAAAAAACCACCGCTACCAGCGGTG
GTTTGTTTGCCGGATCAAGAGCTACCAACTCTTTTTCCGAAGGTAACTGGCTTCAGCAGAGCGCAGATAC
CAAATACTGTTCTTCTAGTGTAGCCGTAGTTAGGCCACCACTTCAAGAACTCTGTAGCACCGCCTACATA
CCTCGCTCTGCTAATCCTGTTACCAGTGGCTGCTGCCAGTGGCGATAAGTCGTGTCTTACCGGGTTGGAC
TCAAGACGATAGTTACCGGATAAGGCGCAGCGGTCGGGCTGAACGGGGGGTTCGTGCACACAGCCCAGCT
TGGAGCGAACGACCTACACCGAACTGAGATACCTACAGCGTGAGCTATGAGAAAGCGCCACGCTTCCCGA
AGGGAGAAAGGCGGACAGGTATCCGGTAAGCGGCAGGGTCGGAACAGGAGAGCGCACGAGGGAGCTTCCA
GGGGGAAACGCCTGGTATCTTTATAGTCCTGTCGGGTTTCGCCACCTCTGACTTGAGCGTCGATTTTTGT
GATGCTCGTCAGGGGGGCGGAGCCTATGGAAAAACGCCAGCAACGCGGCCTTTTTACGGTTCCTGGCCTT
TTGCTGGCCTTTTGCTCACATGT
Features (pLannotate 1.2.2; 14 found; start..end, strand, type, name):
     12..39      +  repeat_region  AAV2 ITR (fragment): inverted terminal repeat of adeno-associated virus serotype 2 inverted
     68..95      +  repeat_region  AAV2 ITR (fragment): inverted terminal repeat of adeno-associated virus serotype 2 inverted
   1083..2108    +  CDS            cre: RECR_BPP1 - Experimental evidence at protein level: Swiss-Prot protein existence level 1. Catalyzes site-specific recombination between two 34-base- pair LOXP sites. Its role is to maintain the phage genome as a monomeric unit-copy plasmid in the lysogenic state. From Escherichia phage P1 (Bacteriophage P1).
   2145..2302    +  misc_feature   WPRE (fragment): woodchuck hepatitis virus posttranscriptional regulatory element
   2308..2388    +  misc_feature   WPRE (fragment): woodchuck hepatitis virus posttranscriptional regulatory element
   2405..2516    +  polyA_signal   bGH poly(A) signal: bovine growth hormone polyadenylation signal
   2634..2774    +  repeat_region  AAV2 ITR: inverted terminal repeat of adeno-associated virus serotype 2 inverted
   2779..2830    -  misc_feature   bom (fragment): basis of mobility region from pBR322
   2849..3304    +  rep_origin     f1 ori (sequence partly withheld): f1 bacteriophage origin of replication; arrow indicates direction of (+) strand synthesis
   3305..3354    -  misc_feature   bom (fragment): basis of mobility region from pBR322
   3456..3491    -  CDS            rop (fragment): Rop protein, which maintains plasmids at low copy number; rop
   3586..3690    +  promoter       AmpR promoter: bla
   3691..4551    +  CDS            AmpR: β-lactamase; bla; confers resistance to ampicillin, carbenicillin, and related antibiotics
   4722..5310    +  rep_origin     ori: high-copy-number ColE1/pMB1/pBR322/pUC origin of replication
