[The description below was written by a language model from this plasmid's Addgene catalogue record and pLannotate feature annotations shown in this document.]
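Description:
AiP13776 - pAAV-AiE0050m_3xC2-minBG-iCre-WPRE3-BGHpA (alias CN3776) is an AAV transfer plasmid built on a pAAV2 backbone, intended for packaging a recombinant AAV genome that delivers Cre recombinase to selected populations of brain cells. The sequenced plasmid is 5,371 nt. In bacteria it is maintained as a high-copy plasmid through a ColE1/pUC-type origin and selected with ampicillin via the bla gene under its own promoter. An f1 phage origin and small remnants of pBR322 bom and rop sequence are also present in the backbone. AAV2 inverted terminal repeats flank the expression cassette and provide the cis signals for genome replication and encapsidation. The annotation detects a full right ITR but only short fragments of the left one, which may reflect the difficulty of sequencing or annotating these repeats.

The payload is iCre, a synthetic codon-improved version of the bacteriophage P1 Cre recombinase that catalyses recombination between loxP sites. Its expression is governed by AiE0050m_3xC2, an enhancer whose name suggests three concatenated copies of a core element, placed upstream of a minimal promoter. The region before the Cre coding sequence is not annotated in the feature table, and the record is inconsistent about the promoter: the construct name indicates a minimal beta-globin promoter (minBG), whereas the catalogue field lists minRho. Downstream, two WPRE fragments correspond to the shortened WPRE3 element that enhances transcript stability and expression, followed by the bovine growth hormone polyadenylation signal. The vector belongs to a suite of enhancer AAVs for genetic access to cortical cell types. Enhancer-restricted Cre would typically be combined with floxed reporter or effector alleles or Cre-dependent viruses, although the record does not name the targeted cell population.
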