Addgene plasmid #230380: AiP13776 - pAAV-AiE0050m_3xC2-minBG-iCre-WPRE3-BGHpA (Alias: CN3776)
Purpose: AiE0050m_3xC2 is an enhancer sequence, designed to drive AAV-mediated transgene expression in specific populations of brain cells
Depositing lab: Allen Institute for Brain Science & Jonathan Ting. Depositing organization: Allen Institute. Publication: A suite of enhancer AAVs and transgenic mouse lines for genetic access to cortical cell types. Ben-Simon Y, Hooper M, Narayan S, Daigle TL, Dwivedi D, Way SW, Oster A, Stafford DA, Mich JK, Taormina MJ, Martinez RA, Opitz-Araya X, Roth JR, Alexander JR, Allen S, Amster A, Arbuckle J, Ayala A, Baker PM, Bakken TE, Barcelli T, Barta S, Bendrick J, Bertagnolli D, Bielstein C, Bishwakarma P, Bowlus J, Boyer G, Brouner K, Casian B, Casper T, Chakka AB, Chakrabarty R, Chance RK, Chavan S, Clark M, Colbert K, Collman F, Daniel S, Departee M, DiValentin P, Donadio N, Dotson N, Egdorf T, Fliss T, Gabitto M, Garcia J, Gary A, Gasperini M, Gloe J, Goldy J, Gore BB, Graybuck L, Greisman N, Haeseleer F, Halterman C, Haradon Z, Hastings SD, Helback O, Ho W, Hockemeyer D, Huang C, Huff S, Hunker A, Johansen N, Jones D, Juneau Z, Kalmbach B, Kannan M, Khem S, Kussick E, Kutsal R, Larsen R, Lee C, Lee AY, Leibly M, Lenz GH, Li S, Liang E, Lusk N, Madigan Z, Malloy J, Malone J, McCue R, Melchor J, Mollenkopf T, Moosman S, Morin E, Newman D, Ng L, Ngo K, Omstead V, Otto S, Oyama A, Pena N, Pham T, Phillips E, Pom CA, Potekhina L, Ransford S, Ray PL, Rette D, Reynoldson C, Rimorin C, Rocha D, Ruiz A, Sanchez REA, Sawyer L, Sedeno-Cortes A, Sevigny JP, Shapovalova N, Shepard N, Shulga L, Sigler AR, Siverts L, Soliman S, Somasundaram S, Staats B, Stewart K, Szelenyi E, Tieu M, Trader C, Tran A, van Velthoven CTJ, Walker M, Wang Y, Weed N, Wirthlin M, Wood T, Wynalda B, Yao Z, Zhou T, Ariza J, Dee N, Reding M, Ronellenfitch K, Mufti S, Sunkin SM, Smith KA, Esposito L, Waters J, Thyagarajan B, Yao S, Lein ES, Zeng H, Levi BP, Ngai J, Ting JT, Tasic B. Cell. 2025 May 16:S0092-8674(25)00513-6. doi: 10.1016/j.cell.2025.05.002. PubMed 40403729.
Backbone
  Vector backbone: pAAV2
  Vector type: AAV
Growth in bacteria
  Bacterial resistance: Ampicillin, 100 μg/mL
  Growth temperature: 37°C
  Growth strain: NEB Stable
  Copy number: High Copy
Gene/Insert
  Gene/Insert name: iCre
  Species: Synthetic
  Promoter: minRho
  Cloning method: Gibson Cloning
Terms and licenses: Academic/Nonprofit Terms; Industry Terms: Not Available to Industry
How to cite: AiP13776 - pAAV-AiE0050m_3xC2-minBG-iCre-WPRE3-BGHpA (Alias: CN3776) was a gift from Allen Institute for Brain Science & Jonathan Ting (Addgene plasmid # 230380 ; http://n2t.net/addgene:230380 ; RRID:Addgene_230380)
